Addgene plasmid #191611: E3_pENTR_L3-L2_HD_G1397-DddA11'-N
Purpose: ptpTALECD_v2 vector assembly, Entry clone 3 with attL2 and L3
Depositing lab: Shin-ichi Arimura. Depositing organization: The University of Tokyo. Publication: Characterization and development of a plastid genome base editor, ptpTALECD. Nakazato I, Okuno M, Itoh T, Tsutsumi N, Arimura SI. Plant J. 2023 Aug;115(4):1151-1162. doi: 10.1111/tpj.16311. Epub 2023 Jun 2. PubMed 37265080.
Backbone
  Vector backbone: PINII
  Vector type: Other
Growth in bacteria
  Bacterial resistance: Kanamycin, 50 μg/mL
  Growth temperature: 37°C
  Growth strain: DH5alpha
  Copy number: High Copy
Gene/Insert
  Gene/Insert name: C- and N termini of platinum TALEN, a half of the evolved DddA (DddA11'), and a uracil glycosylase inhibitor
  Species: Synthetic
  Cloning method: Ligation Independent Cloning
Terms and licenses: Academic/Nonprofit Terms; Industry Terms: Not Available to Industry
Depositor comments: Multisite Gateway entry vector to express one hand of pTALECD_v2-UGI
How to cite: E3_pENTR_L3-L2_HD_G1397-DddA11'-N was a gift from Shin-ichi Arimura (Addgene plasmid # 191611 ; http://n2t.net/addgene:191611 ; RRID:Addgene_191611)
