[The description below was written by a language model from this plasmid's Addgene catalogue record and pLannotate feature annotations shown in this document.]
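Description:
E3_pENTR_L3-L2_HD_G1397-DddA11'-N is a 4.3 kb Multisite Gateway entry clone, the third entry module used to assemble ptpTALECD_v2 vectors, a plastid-targeted TALE-based cytidine deaminase system for base editing of plastid genomes in plants. It is a bacterial cloning intermediate rather than an expression vector. It is maintained in E. coli at high copy from a ColE1/pUC-type origin and selected with kanamycin through the aph(3')-Ia gene. rrnB T1 and T2 terminators flank the cloning region to insulate it from read-through transcription. The catalogue lists the backbone as "PINII", whereas the annotated elements look like a standard pENTR-style entry plasmid.

The payload lies between attL3 and attL2, the sites that let LR Clonase transfer it, together with other entry modules, into a destination vector. It encodes one "hand" of the split editor. A TALE N-terminal segment (matched to avrXa10) comes first and a TALE C-terminal segment (matched to avrBs3) follows, both from the platinum TALEN scaffold. The C-terminal segment is fused to a fragment of the evolved double-stranded DNA cytidine deaminase DddA11', which the name indicates is the N-terminal half of a split at G1397, and then to the uracil glycosylase inhibitor UGI. UGI blocks uracil excision and so favours retention of C-to-T edits.

Between the two TALE segments sits a lacZα cassette with lac promoter, lac operator, CAP site and T7/T3 promoters. This appears to be a placeholder to be replaced by the DNA-binding repeat array with blue/white screening, although the record does not state this. "HD" in the name likely refers to a repeat-variable diresidue, which is also not explained. No plant promoter or plastid transit peptide is annotated within this module, so these are presumably supplied by other parts of the assembly.
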