Features (pLannotate 1.2.2; 21 found; start..end, strand, type, name):
    109..152     +  terminator     rrnB T1 terminator: Escherichia coli rrnB; transcription terminator T1 from the E. coli rrnB gene
    199..235     -  CDS            lacZα (fragment): LacZα fragment of β-galactosidase; lacZ fragment
    252..347     +  protein_bind   attL3: mutant version of attL; recombination site for the Gateway® LR reaction LR Clonase™
    407..817     +  CDS            avrXa10 (fragment): AVX10_XANOO - Experimental evidence at protein level: Swiss-Prot protein existence level 1. Avirulence protein. Induces the hypersensitive response (HR)in rice plants carrying the resistance gene Xa10. Activity depends on the presence of the core repeat domains; replacement with repeat domains from other proteins (AvrBs3 of X.euvesicatoria (AC P14727) or AvrXa7 of this organism) does not elicit the HR. Probably acts as a transcription factor in its host plant (rice) to induce plant resistance or disease. From Xanthomonas oryzae pv. oryzae.
    819..837     -  rep_origin     f1 ori (fragment): f1 bacteriophage origin of replication; arrow indicates direction of (+) strand synthesis
    842..997     -  CDS            lacZα (fragment): LacZα fragment of β-galactosidase; lacZ fragment
   1005..1023    +  promoter       T7 promoter: promoter for bacteriophage T7 RNA polymerase
   1032..1053    -  misc_feature   MCS (fragment): pBluescript multiple cloning site
   1071..1089    -  promoter       T3 promoter: promoter for bacteriophage T3 RNA polymerase
   1134..1150    -  protein_bind   lac operator: The lac repressor binds to the lac operator to inhibit transcription in E. coli. This inhibition can be relieved by adding lactose or isopropyl-β-D-thiogalactopyranoside (IPTG). lac repressor encoded by lacI
   1158..1188    -  promoter       lac promoter: promoter for the E. coli lac operon
   1203..1224    -  protein_bind   CAP binding site: CAP binding activates transcription in the presence of cAMP. E. coli catabolite activator protein
   1323..1442    +  CDS            avrBs3 (fragment): AVRB3_XANEU - Experimental evidence at protein level: Swiss-Prot protein existence level 1. Avirulence protein. Acts as a transcription factor in C.annuum plants. In susceptible plants lacking the Bs3 resistance gene induces expression of a number of genes, including genes homologous to a family of auxin-induced genes, alpha-expansin genes, pectate lyase, anthocyanidin glucoside rhamnosyl transferase and at least one transcription factor, UPA20. Their expression leads to plant hypertrophy in mesophyll cells, probably mainly mediated by UPA20 (PubMed:17962565). In resistant plants induces the h
   1443..1778    +  CDS            dddA (fragment): DDDA_BURC1 - Experimental evidence at protein level: Swiss-Prot protein existence level 1. Toxic component of a toxin-immunity protein module, which functions as a cellular contact-dependent growth inhibition (CDI) system. CDI modules allow bacteria to communicate with and inhibit the growth of closely related neighboring bacteria in a contact-dependent fashion. Bacteria that have this module inhibit or kill bacteria without it, giving them a growth advantage. Probably specifically inhibited by cognate immunity protein DddI (Probable). The C-terminal 163 residue fragment has double-stranded DN
   1788..2036    +  CDS            UGI: UNGI_BPPB2 - Experimental evidence at protein level: Swiss-Prot protein existence level 1. This protein binds specifically and reversibly to the host uracil-DNA glycosylase, preventing removal of uracil residues from PBS2 DNA by the host uracil-excision repair system. From Bacillus phage PBS2 (Bacteriophage PBS2).
   2061..2160    -  protein_bind   attL2: mutant version of attL; recombination site for the Gateway® LR reaction LR Clonase™
   2191..2209    -  promoter       T7 promoter: promoter for bacteriophage T7 RNA polymerase
   2343..3152    +  CDS            KanR: aminoglycoside phosphotransferase; aph(3')-Ia; confers resistance to kanamycin in bacteria or G418 (Geneticin®) in eukaryotes
   3299..3887    +  rep_origin     ori: high-copy-number ColE1/pMB1/pBR322/pUC origin of replication
   4070..4162    +  CDS            lacI (fragment): lac repressor; lacI; The lac repressor binds to the lac operator to inhibit transcription in E. coli. This inhibition can be relieved by adding lactose or isopropyl-β-D-thiogalactopyranoside (IPTG).
   4217..4244    -  terminator     rrnB T2 terminator: transcription terminator T2 from the E. coli rrnB gene
>Addgene plasmid #191611 | E3_pENTR_L3-L2_HD_G1397-DddA11'-N | addgene full sequence | sequence record 379110 | Addgene NGS Result
TATGGCGGGCGTCCTGCCCGCCACCCTCCGGGCCGTTGCTTCACAACGTTCAAATCCGCTCCCGGCGGAT
TTGTCCTACTCAGGAGAGCGTTCACCGACAAACAACAGATAAAACGAAAGGCCCAGTCTTCCGACTGAGC
CTTTCGTTTTATTTGATGCCTGGCAGTTCCCTACTCTCGCGTTAACGCTAGCATGGATGTTTTCCCAGTC
ACGACGTTGTAAAACGACGGCCAGTCTTAAGCTCGGGCCCCAAATAATGATTTTATTTTGACTGATAGTG
ACCTGTTCGTTGCAACAAATTGATGAGCAATGCTTTTTTATAATGCCAACTTTGTATAATAAAGTTGATA
AGGAGACCGCCGCTGCCAAGTTCGAGAGACAGCACATGGACAGCATCGATATCGCCGATCTACGCACGCT
CGGCTACAGCCAGCAGCAACAGGAGAAGATCAAACCGAAGGTTCGTTCGACAGTGGCGCAGCACCACGAG
GCACTGGTCGGCCACGGGTTTACACACGCGCACATCGTTGCGTTAAGCCAACACCCGGCAGCGTTAGGGA
CCGTCGCTGTCAAGTATCAGGACATGATCGCAGCGTTGCCAGAGGCGACACACGAAGCGATCGTTGGCGT
CGGCAAACAGTGGTCCGGCGCACGCGCTCTGGAGGCCTTGCTCACGGTGGCGGGAGAGTTGAGAGGTCCA
CCGTTACAGTTGGACACAGGCCAACTTCTCAAGATTGCAAAACGTGGCGGCGTGACCGCAGTGGAGGCAG
TGCATGCATGGCGCAATGCACTGACGGGTGCCCCGCTCAAGGAGACGGGCGCCGCTACAGGGCGCGTCCC
ATTCGCCATTCAGGCTGCGCAACTGTTGGGAAGGGCGATCGGTGCGGGCCTCTTCGCTATTACGCCAGCT
GGCGAAAGGGGGATGTGCTGCAAGGCGATTAAGTTGGGTAACGCCAGGGTTTTCCCAGTCACGACGTTGT
AAAACGACGGCCAGTGAGCGCGCGTAATACGACTCACTATAGGGCGAATTGGGTACCGGGCCCCCCCTCG
AGGCCCTCCAGCTTTTGTTCCCTTTAGTGAGGGTTAATTGCGCGCTTGGCGTAATCATGGTCATAGCTGT
TTCCTGTGTGAAATTGTTATCCGCTCACAATTCCACACAACATACGAGCCGGAAGCATAAAGTGTAAAGC
CTGGGGTGCCTAATGAGTGAGCTAACTCACATTAATTGCGTTGCGCTCACTGCCCGCTTTCCACCGGTCG
TCTCCACCCCTGAGCAGGTAGTGGCTATTGCATCCCACGACGGGGGCAGACCCGCACTGGAGTCAATTGT
TGCCCAGTTATCTCGCCCTGATCCGGCGTTGGCCGCGTTGACCAACGACCACCTCGTCGCCTTGGCCTGC
CTCGGCGGGCGTCCTGCGCTGGATGCAGTGAAAAAGGGATTGGGGGGGTCTGGATCGTATGCTTTAGGAC
CGTATCAGATCTCAGCTCCACAATTGCCTGCATATAACGGACAAACTGTTGGGACCTTTTACTACGTTAA
CGATGCTGGTGGATTGGAGTCCAAAGTGTTCATCTCTGGTGGCCCAACTCCATATCCCAATTATGTGAGT
GCAGGCCATGTTGAAGGTCAATCAGCCCTATTCATGAGAGATAACGGAATAAGTGAAGGACTGGTGTTTC
ACAACAATCCAAAAGGTACTTGTGGATTTTGCGTAAACATGATTGAGACACTTCTCCCAGAAAATGCCAA
GATGACAGTTGTACCTCCTGAAGGTTCTGGTGGATCGACAAACCTTTCAGACATTATCGAGAAAGAGACA
GGCAAACAGCTAGTGATTCAAGAGTCCATTCTCATGCTTCCCGAAGAAGTTGAGGAAGTCATTGGGAATA
AGCCGGAAAGTGACATACTCGTTCATACGGCTTACGATGAGAGCACGGATGAGAATGTCATGTTGCTTAC
CAGTGATGCACCTGAATACAAACCTTGGGCTTTAGTCATCCAGGACAGCAATGGTGAGAACAAGATCAAG
ATGCTGTGATAACTCGAGCGATCCTCTAGAACCCAGCTTTCTTGTACAAAGTTGGCATTATAAGAAAGCA
TTGCTTATCAATTTGTTGCAACGAACAGGTCACTATCAGTCAAAATAAAATCATTATTTGCCATCCAGCT
GCAGGGCGGCCGCGATATCCCCTATAGTGAGTCGTATTACATGGTCATAGCTGTTTCCTGGCAGCTCTGG
CCCGTGTCTCAAAATCTCTGATGTTACATTGCACAAGATAAAAATATATCATCATGAACAATAAAACTGT
CTGCTTACATAAACAGTAATACAAGGGGTGTTATGAGCCATATTCAACGGGAAACGTCGAGGCCGCGATT
AAATTCCAACATGGATGCTGATTTATATGGGTATAAATGGGCTCGCGATAATGTCGGGCAATCAGGTGCG
ACAATCTATCGCTTGTATGGGAAGCCCGATGCGCCAGAGTTGTTTCTGAAACATGGCAAAGGTAGCGTTG
CCAATGATGTTACAGATGAGATGGTCAGACTAAACTGGCTGACGGAATTTATGCCTCTTCCGACCATCAA
GCATTTTATCCGTACTCCTGATGATGCATGGTTACTCACCACTGCGATCCCCGGAAAAACAGCATTCCAG
GTATTAGAAGAATATCCTGATTCAGGTGAAAATATTGTTGATGCGCTGGCAGTGTTCCTGCGCCGGTTGC
ATTCGATTCCTGTTTGTAATTGTCCTTTTAACAGCGATCGCGTATTTCGCCTTGCTCAGGCGCAATCACG
AATGAATAACGGTTTGGTTGATGCGAGTGATTTTGATGACGAGCGTAATGGCTGGCCTGTTGAACAAGTC
TGGAAAGAAATGCATAAACTTTTGCCATTCTCACCGGATTCAGTCGTCACTCATGGTGATTTCTCACTTG
ATAACCTTATTTTTGACGAGGGGAAATTAATAGGTTGTATTGATGTTGGACGAGTCGGAATCGCAGACCG
ATACCAGGATCTTGCCATCCTATGGAACTGCCTCGGTGAGTTTTCTCCTTCATTACAGAAACGGCTTTTT
CAAAAATATGGTATTGATAATCCTGATATGAATAAATTGCAGTTTCATTTGATGCTCGATGAGTTTTTCT
AATCAGAATTGGTTAATTGGTTGTAACACTGGCAGAGCATTACGCTGACTTGACGGGACGGCGCAAGCTC
ATGACCAAAATCCCTTAACGTGAGTTACGCGTCGTTCCACTGAGCGTCAGACCCCGTAGAAAAGATCAAA
GGATCTTCTTGAGATCCTTTTTTTCTGCGCGTAATCTGCTGCTTGCAAACAAAAAAACCACCGCTACCAG
CGGTGGTTTGTTTGCCGGATCAAGAGCTACCAACTCTTTTTCCGAAGGTAACTGGCTTCAGCAGAGCGCA
GATACCAAATACTGTTCTTCTAGTGTAGCCGTAGTTAGGCCACCACTTCAAGAACTCTGTAGCACCGCCT
ACATACCTCGCTCTGCTAATCCTGTTACCAGTGGCTGCTGCCAGTGGCGATAAGTCGTGTCTTACCGGGT
TGGACTCAAGACGATAGTTACCGGATAAGGCGCAGCGGTCGGGCTGAACGGGGGGTTCGTGCACACAGCC
CAGCTTGGAGCGAACGACCTACACCGAACTGAGATACCTACAGCGTGAGCTATGAGAAAGCGCCACGCTT
CCCGAAGGGAGAAAGGCGGACAGGTATCCGGTAAGCGGCAGGGTCGGAACAGGAGAGCGCACGAGGGAGC
TTCCAGGGGGAAACGCCTGGTATCTTTATAGTCCTGTCGGGTTTCGCCACCTCTGACTTGAGCGTCGATT
TTTGTGATGCTCGTCAGGGGGGCGGAGCCTATGGAAAAACGCCAGCAACGCGGCCTTTTTACGGTTCCTG
GCCTTTTGCTGGCCTTTTGCTCACATGTTCTTTCCTGCGTTATCCCCTGATTCTGTGGATAACCGTATTA
CCGCCTTTGAGTGAGCTGATACCGCTCGCCGCAGCCGAACGACCGAGCGCAGCGAGTCAGTGAGCGAGGA
AGCGGAAGAGCGCCCAATACGCAAACCGCCTCTCCCCGCGCGTTGGCCGATTCATTAATGCAGCTGGCAC
GACAGGTTTCCCGACTGGAAAGCGGGCAGTGAGCGCAACGCAATTAATACGCGTACCGCTAGCCAGGAAG
AGTTTGTAGAAACGCAAAAAGGCCATCCGTCAGGATGGCCTTCTGCTTAGTTTGATGCCTGGCAGTT
